>Addgene plasmid #142308 | TFORF2012 | addgene full sequence | sequence record 454965 | Addgene NGS Result
TTAATGTAGTCTTATGCAATACTCTTGTAGTCTTGCAACATGGTAACGATGAGTTAGCAACATGCCTTAC
AAGGAGAGAAAAAGCACCGTGCATGCCGATTGGTGGAAGTAAGGTGGTACGATCGTGCCTTATTAGGAAG
GCAACAGACGGGTCTGACATGGATTGGACGAACCACTGAATTGCCGCATTGCAGAGATATTGTATTTAAG
TGCCTAGCTCGATACATAAACGGGTCTCTCTGGTTAGACCAGATCTGAGCCTGGGAGCTCTCTGGCTAAC
TAGGGAACCCACTGCTTAAGCCTCAATAAAGCTTGCCTTGAGTGCTTCAAGTAGTGTGTGCCCGTCTGTT
GTGTGACTCTGGTAACTAGAGATCCCTCAGACCCTTTTAGTCAGTGTGGAAAATCTCTAGCAGTGGCGCC
CGAACAGGGACTTGAAAGCGAAAGGGAAACCAGAGGAGCTCTCTCGACGCAGGACTCGGCTTGCTGAAGC
GCGCACGGCAAGAGGCGAGGGGCGGCGACTGGTGAGTACGCCAAAAATTTTGACTAGCGGAGGCTAGAAG
GAGAGAGATGGGTGCGAGAGCGTCAGTATTAAGCGGGGGAGAATTAGATCGCGATGGGAAAAAATTCGGT
TAAGGCCAGGGGGAAAGAAAAAATATAAATTAAAACATATAGTATGGGCAAGCAGGGAGCTAGAACGATT
CGCAGTTAATCCTGGCCTGTTAGAAACATCAGAAGGCTGTAGACAAATACTGGGACAGCTACAACCATCC
CTTCAGACAGGATCAGAAGAACTTAGATCATTATATAATACAGTAGCAACCCTCTATTGTGTGCATCAAA
GGATAGAGATAAAAGACACCAAGGAAGCTTTAGACAAGATAGAGGAAGAGCAAAACAAAAGTAAGACCAC
CGCACAGCAAGCGGCCGCTGATCTTCAGACCTGGAGGAGGAGATATGAGGGACAATTGGAGAAGTGAATT
ATATAAATATAAAGTAGTAAAAATTGAACCATTAGGAGTAGCACCCACCAAGGCAAAGAGAAGAGTGGTG
CAGAGAGAAAAAAGAGCAGTGGGAATAGGAGCTTTGTTCCTTGGGTTCTTGGGAGCAGCAGGAAGCACTA
TGGGCGCAGCGTCAATGACGCTGACGGTACAGGCCAGACAATTATTGTCTGGTATAGTGCAGCAGCAGAA
CAATTTGCTGAGGGCTATTGAGGCGCAACAGCATCTGTTGCAACTCACAGTCTGGGGCATCAAGCAGCTC
CAGGCAAGAATCCTGGCTGTGGAAAGATACCTAAAGGATCAACAGCTCCTGGGGATTTGGGGTTGCTCTG
GAAAACTCATTTGCACCACTGCTGTGCCTTGGAATGCTAGTTGGAGTAATAAATCTCTGGAACAGATTTG
GAATCACACGACCTGGATGGAGTGGGACAGAGAAATTAACAATTACACAAGCTTAATACACTCCTTAATT
GAAGAATCGCAAAACCAGCAAGAAAAGAATGAACAAGAATTATTGGAATTAGATAAATGGGCAAGTTTGT
GGAATTGGTTTAACATAACAAATTGGCTGTGGTATATAAAATTATTCATAATGATAGTAGGAGGCTTGGT
AGGTTTAAGAATAGTTTTTGCTGTACTTTCTATAGTGAATAGAGTTAGGCAGGGATATTCACCATTATCG
TTTCAGACCCACCTCCCAACCCCGAGGGGACCCATGCATTGCATCTCAATTAGTCAGCAACCAGGTGTGG
AAAGTCCCCAGGCTCCCCAGCAGGCAGAAGTATGCAAAGCATGCGTCTCAATTAGTCAGCAACCATAGTC
CCGCCCCTAACTCCGCCCATCCCGCCCCTAACTCCGCCCAGTTCCGCCCATTCTCCGCCCCATGGCTGAC
TAATTTTTTTTATTTATGCAGAGGCCGAGGCCGCCTCGGCCTCTGAGCTATTCCAGAAGTAGTGAGGAGG
CTTTTTTGGAGGCCTAGGCTTTTGCAAAAAGCTTTCTAGAGGTACCACCGGAGCTTACCATGACCGAGTA
CAAGCCCACGGTGCGCCTCGCCACCCGCGACGACGTCCCCAGGGCCGTACGCACCCTCGCCGCCGCGTTC
GCCGACTACCCCGCCACGCGCCACACCGTCGATCCGGACCGCCACATCGAGCGGGTCACCGAGCTGCAAG
AACTCTTCCTCACGCGCGTCGGGCTCGACATCGGCAAGGTGTGGGTCGCGGACGACGGCGCCGCCGTGGC
GGTCTGGACCACGCCGGAGAGCGTCGAAGCGGGGGCGGTGTTCGCCGAGATCGGCCCGCGCATGGCCGAG
TTGAGCGGTTCCCGGCTGGCCGCGCAGCAACAGATGGAAGGCCTCCTGGCGCCGCACCGGCCCAAGGAGC
CCGCGTGGTTCCTGGCCACCGTCGGCGTCTCGCCCGACCACCAGGGCAAGGGTCTGGGCAGCGCCGTCGT
GCTCCCCGGAGTGGAGGCGGCCGAGCGCGCCGGGGTGCCCGCCTTCCTGGAGACCTCCGCGCCCCGCAAC
CTCCCCTTCTACGAGCGGCTCGGCTTCACCGTCACCGCCGACGTCGAGGTGCCCGAAGGACCGCGCACCT
GGTGCATGACCCGCAAGCCCGGTGCCAGTTAACGAATTCTAGATCTTGAGACAAATGGCAGTATTCATCC
ACAATTTTAAAAGAAAAGGGGGGATTGGGGGGTACAGTGCAGGGGAAAGAATAGTAGACATAATAGCAAC
AGACATACAAACTAAAGAATTACAAAAACAAATTACAAAAATTCAAAATTTTCGGGTTTATTACAGGGAC
AGCAGAGATCCACTTTGGCGCCGGCTCGAGGCCTGCAGGTGCAAAGATGGATAAAGTTTTAAACAGAGAG
GAATCTTTGCAGCTAATGGACCTTCTAGGTCTTGAAAGGAGTGGGAATTGGCTCCGGTGCCCGTCAGTGG
GCAGAGCGCACATCGCCCACAGTCCCCGAGAAGTTGGGGGGAGGGGTCGGCAATTGAACCGGTGCCTAGA
GAAGGTGGCGCGGGGTAAACTGGGAAAGTGATGTCGTGTACTGGCTCCGCCTTTTTCCCGAGGGTGGGGG
AGAACCGTATATAAGTGCAGTAGTCGCCGTGAACGTTCTTTTTCGCAACGGGTTTGCCGCCAGAACACAG
GTAAGTGCCGTGTGTGGTTCCCGCGGGCCTGGCCTCTTTACGGGTTATGGCCCTTGCGTGCCTTGAATTA
CTTCCACCTGGCTGCAGTACGTGATTCTTGATCCCGAGCTTCGGGTTGGAAGTGGGTGGGAGAGTTCGAG
GCCTTGCGCTTAAGGAGCCCCTTCGCCTCGTGCTTGAGTTGAGGCCTGGCCTGGGCGCTGGGGCCGCCGC
GTGCGAATCTGGTGGCACCTTCGCGCCTGTCTCGCTGCTTTCGATAAGTCTCTAGCCATTTAAAATTTTT
GATGACCTGCTGCGACGCTTTTTTTCTGGCAAGATAGTCTTGTAAATGCGGGCCAAGATCTGCACACTGG
TATTTCGGTTTTTGGGGCCGCGGGCGGCGACGGGGCCCGTGCGTCCCAGCGCACATGTTCGGCGAGGCGG
GGCCTGCGAGCGCGGCCACCGAGAATCGGACGGGGGTAGTCTCAAGCTGGCCGGCCTGCTCTGGTGCCTG
GCCTCGCGCCGCCGTGTATCGCCCCGCCCTGGGCGGCAAGGCTGGCCCGGTCGGCACCAGTTGCGTGAGC
GGAAAGATGGCCGCTTCCCGGCCCTGCTGCAGGGAGCTCAAAATGGAGGACGCGGCGCTCGGGAGAGCGG
GCGGGTGAGTCACCCACACAAAGGAAAAGGGCCTTTCCGTCCTCAGCCGTCGCTTCATGTGACTCCACGG
AGTACCGGGCGCCGTCCAGGCACCTCGATTAGTTCTCGAGCTTTTGGAGTACGTCGTCTTTAGGTTGGGG
GGAGGGGTTTTATGCGATGGAGTTTCCCCACACTGAGTGGGTGGAGACTGAAGTTAGGCCAGCTTGGCAC
TTGATGTAATTCTCCTTGGAATTTGCCCTTTTTGAGTTTGGATCTTGGTTCATTCTCAAGCCTCAGACAG
TGGTTCAAAGTTTTTTTCTTCCATTTCAGGTGTCGTGAGGCTAGCACCGCCACCATGACCGAAGAAGCAT
GCCGAACACGGAGTCAGAAACGAGCGCTTGAACGGGACCCAACAGAGGACGATGTGGAGAGCAAGAAAAT
AAAAATGGAGAGAGGATTGTTGGCTTCAGATTTAAACACTGACGGAGACATGAGGGTGACACCTGAGCCG
GGAGCAGGTCCAACCCAAGGATTGCTGAGGGCAACAGAGGCCACGGCCATGGCCATGGGCAGAGGCGAAG
GGCTGGTGGGCGATGGGCCCGTGGACATGCGCACCTCACACAGTGACATGAAGTCCGAGAGGAGACCCCC
CTCACCTGACGTGATTGTGCTCTCCGACAACGAGCAGCCCTCGAGCCCGAGAGTGAATGGGCTGACCACG
GTGGCCTTGAAGGAGACTAGCACCGAGGCCCTCATGAAAAGCAGTCCTGAAGAACGAGAAAGGATGATCA
AGCAGCTGAAGGAAGAATTGAGGTTAGAAGAAGCAAAACTCGTGTTGTTGAAAAAGTTGCGGCAGAGTCA
AATACAAAAGGAAGCCACCGCCCAGAAGCCCACAGGTTCTGTTGGGAGCACCGTGACCACCCCTCCCCCG
CTTGTTCGGGGCACTCAGAACATTCCTGCTGGCAAGCCATCACTCCAGACCTCTTCAGCTCGGATGCCCG
GCAGTGTCATACCCCCGCCCCTGGTCCGAGGTGGGCAGCAGGCGTCCTCGAAGCTGGGGCCACAGGCGAG
CTCACAGGTCGTCATGCCCCCACTCGTCAGGGGGGCTCAGCAAATCCACAGCATTAGGCAACATTCCAGC
ACAGGGCCACCGCCCCTCCTCCTGGCCCCCCGGGCGTCGGTGCCCAGTGTGCAGATTCAGGGACAGAGGA
TCATCCAGCAGGGCCTCATCCGCGTCGCCAATGTTCCCAACACCAGCCTGCTCGTCAACATCCCACAGCC
CACCCCAGCATCACTGAAGGGGACAACAGCCACCTCCGCTCAGGCCAACTCCACCCCCACTAGTGTGGCC
TCTGTGGTCACCTCTGCCGAGTCTCCAGCAAGCCGACAGGCGGCCGCCAAGCTGGCGCTGCGCAAACAGC
TGGAGAAGACGCTACTCGAGATCCCCCCACCCAAGCCCCCAGCCCCAGAGATGAACTTCCTGCCCAGCGC
CGCCAACAACGAGTTCATCTACCTGGTCGGCCTGGAGGAGGTGGTGCAGAACCTACTGGAGACACAAGCA
GGCAGGATGTCGGCCGCCACTGTGCTGTCCCGGGAGCCCTACATGTGTGCACAGTGCAAGACGGACTTCA
CGTGCCGCTGGCGGGAGGAGAAGAGCGGCGCCATCATGTGTGAGAACTGCATGACAACCAACCAGAAGAA
GGCGCTCAAGGTGGAGCACACCAGCCGGCTGAAGGCCGCCTTTGTGAAGGCGCTGCAGCAGGAACAGGAG
ATTGAGCAGCGGCTCCTGCAGCAGGGCACGGCCCCTGCACAGGCCAAGGCCGAGCCCACCGCTGCCCCAC
ACCCCGTGCTGAAGCAGGTCATAAAACCCCGGCGTAAGTTGGCGTTCCGCTCAGGAGAGGCCCGCGACTG
GAGTAACGGGGCTGTGCTACAGGCCTCCAGCCAGCTGTCCCGGGGTTCGGCCACGACGCCCCGAGGTGTC
CTGCACACGTTCAGTCCGTCACCCAAACTGCAGAACTCAGCCTCGGCCACAGCCCTGGTCAGCAGGACCG
GCAGACATTCTGAGAGAACCGTGAGCGCCGGCAAGGGCAGCGCCACCTCCAACTGGAAGAAGACGCCCCT
CAGCACAGGCGGGACCCTTGCGTTTGTCAGCCCAAGCCTGGCGGTGCACAAGAGCTCCTCGGCCGTGGAC
CGCCAGCGAGAGTACCTCCTGGACATGATCCCACCCCGCTCCATCCCCCAGTCAGCCACGTGGAAATAGT
AATGAACTAGTCCGTAACTTGAAAGTATTTCGATTTCTTGGCTTTATATATCTTGTGGAAAGGACGACGT
CGCCCATGTACAAGCTTTGCGACGCGTTAAGTCGACAATCAACCTCTGGATTACAAAATTTGTGAAAGAT
TGACTGGTATTCTTAACTATGTTGCTCCTTTTACGCTATGTGGATACGCTGCTTTAATGCCTTTGTATCA
TGCTATTGCTTCCCGTATGGCTTTCATTTTCTCCTCCTTGTATAAATCCTGGTTGCTGTCTCTTTATGAG
GAGTTGTGGCCCGTTGTCAGGCAACGTGGCGTGGTGTGCACTGTGTTTGCTGACGCAACCCCCACTGGTT
GGGGCATTGCCACCACCTGTCAGCTCCTTTCCGGGACTTTCGCTTTCCCCCTCCCTATTGCCACGGCGGA
ACTCATCGCCGCCTGCCTTGCCCGCTGCTGGACAGGGGCTCGGCTGTTGGGCACTGACAATTCCGTGGTG
TTGTCGGGGAAATCATCGTCCTTTCCTTGGCTGCTCGCCTGTGTTGCCACCTGGATTCTGCGCGGGACGT
CCTTCTGCTACGTCCCTTCGGCCCTCAATCCAGCGGACCTTCCTTCCCGCGGCCTGCTGCCGGCTCTGCG
GCCTCTTCCGCGTCTTCGCCTTCGCCCTCAGACGAGTCGGATCTCCCTTTGGGCCGCCTCCCCGCGTCGA
CTTTAAGACCAATGACTTACAAGGCAGCTGTAGATCTTAGCCACTTTTTAAAAGAAAAGGGGGGACTGGA
AGGGCTAATTCACTCCCAACGAAGACAAGATCTGCTTTTTGCTTGTACTGGGTCTCTCTGGTTAGACCAG
ATCTGAGCCTGGGAGCTCTCTGGCTAACTAGGGAACCCACTGCTTAAGCCTCAATAAAGCTTGCCTTGAG
TGCTTCAAGTAGTGTGTGCCCGTCTGTTGTGTGACTCTGGTAACTAGAGATCCCTCAGACCCTTTTAGTC
AGTGTGGAAAATCTCTAGCAGTACGTATAGTAGTTCATGTCATCTTATTATTCAGTATTTATAACTTGCA
AAGAAATGAATATCAGAGAGTGAGAGGAACTTGTTTATTGCAGCTTATAATGGTTACAAATAAAGCAATA
GCATCACAAATTTCACAAATAAAGCATTTTTTTCACTGCATTCTAGTTGTGGTTTGTCCAAACTCATCAA
TGTATCTTATCATGTCTGGCTCTAGCTATCCCGCCCCTAACTCCGCCCATCCCGCCCCTAACTCCGCCCA
GTTCCGCCCATTCTCCGCCCCATGGCTGACTAATTTTTTTTATTTATGCAGAGGCCGAGGCCGCCTCGGC
CTCTGAGCTATTCCAGAAGTAGTGAGGAGGCTTTTTTGGAGGCCTAGGGACGTACCCAATTCGCCCTATA
GTGAGTCGTATTACGCGCGCTCACTGGCCGTCGTTTTACAACGTCGTGACTGGGAAAACCCTGGCGTTAC
CCAACTTAATCGCCTTGCAGCACATCCCCCTTTCGCCAGCTGGCGTAATAGCGAAGAGGCCCGCACCGAT
CGCCCTTCCCAACAGTTGCGCAGCCTGAATGGCGAATGGG
[124 nt withheld, positions 7601-7724]
C
[91 nt withheld, positions 7726-7816]
A
[49 nt withheld, positions 7818-7866]
CCTTTGACGTTGGAGTCCACGTTCTTT
[37 nt withheld, positions 7894-7930]
ACCCTATCTCGGTCTATTCTTTTGATTTATAAGGGATTTTGCCGATTTCGGCCTATTGGTTAAAAAATGA
GCTGATTTAACAAAAATTTAACGCGAATTTTAACAAAATATTAACGCTTACAATTTAGGTGGCACTTTTC
GGGGAAATGTGCGCGGAACCCCTATTTGTTTATTTTTCTAAATACATTCAAATATGTATCCGCTCATGAG
ACAATAACCCTGATAAATGCTTCAATAATATTGAAAAAGGAAGAGTATGAGTATTCAACATTTCCGTGTC
GCCCTTATTCCCTTTTTTGCGGCATTTTGCCTTCCTGTTTTTGCTCACCCAGAAACGCTGGTGAAAGTAA
AAGATGCTGAAGATCAGTTGGGTGCACGAGTGGGTTACATCGAACTGGATCTCAACAGCGGTAAGATCCT
TGAGAGTTTTCGCCCCGAAGAACGTTTTCCAATGATGAGCACTTTTAAAGTTCTGCTATGTGGCGCGGTA
TTATCCCGTATTGACGCCGGGCAAGAGCAACTCGGTCGCCGCATACACTATTCTCAGAATGACTTGGTTG
AGTACTCACCAGTCACAGAAAAGCATCTTACGGATGGCATGACAGTAAGAGAATTATGCAGTGCTGCCAT
AACCATGAGTGATAACACTGCGGCCAACTTACTTCTGACAACGATCGGAGGACCGAAGGAGCTAACCGCT
TTTTTGCACAACATGGGGGATCATGTAACTCGCCTTGATCGTTGGGAACCGGAGCTGAATGAAGCCATAC
CAAACGACGAGCGTGACACCACGATGCCTGTAGCAATGGCAACAACGTTGCGCAAACTATTAACTGGCGA
ACTACTTACTCTAGCTTCCCGGCAACAATTAATAGACTGGATGGAGGCGGATAAAGTTGCAGGACCACTT
CTGCGCTCGGCCCTTCCGGCTGGCTGGTTTATTGCTGATAAATCTGGAGCCGGTGAGCGTGGGTCTCGCG
GTATCATTGCAGCACTGGGGCCAGATGGTAAGCCCTCCCGTATCGTAGTTATCTACACGACGGGGAGTCA
GGCAACTATGGATGAACGAAATAGACAGATCGCTGAGATAGGTGCCTCACTGATTAAGCATTGGTAACTG
TCAGACCAAGTTTACTCATATATACTTTAGATTGATTTAAAACTTCATTTTTAATTTAAAAGGATCTAGG
TGAAGATCCTTTTTGATAATCTCATGACCAAAATCCCTTAACGTGAGTTTTCGTTCCACTGAGCGTCAGA
CCCCGTAGAAAAGATCAAAGGATCTTCTTGAGATCCTTTTTTTCTGCGCGTAATCTGCTGCTTGCAAACA
AAAAAACCACCGCTACCAGCGGTGGTTTGTTTGCCGGATCAAGAGCTACCAACTCTTTTTCCGAAGGTAA
CTGGCTTCAGCAGAGCGCAGATACCAAATACTGTTCTTCTAGTGTAGCCGTAGTTAGGCCACCACTTCAA
GAACTCTGTAGCACCGCCTACATACCTCGCTCTGCTAATCCTGTTACCAGTGGCTGCTGCCAGTGGCGAT
AAGTCGTGTCTTACCGGGTTGGACTCAAGACGATAGTTACCGGATAAGGCGCAGCGGTCGGGCTGAACGG
GGGGTTCGTGCACACAGCCCAGCTTGGAGCGAACGACCTACACCGAACTGAGATACCTACAGCGTGAGCT
ATGAGAAAGCGCCACGCTTCCCGAAGGGAGAAAGGCGGACAGGTATCCGGTAAGCGGCAGGGTCGGAACA
GGAGAGCGCACGAGGGAGCTTCCAGGGGGAAACGCCTGGTATCTTTATAGTCCTGTCGGGTTTCGCCACC
TCTGACTTGAGCGTCGATTTTTGTGATGCTCGTCAGGGGGGCGGAGCCTATGGAAAAACGCCAGCAACGC
GGCCTTTTTACGGTTCCTGGCCTTTTGCTGGCCTTTTGCTCACATGTTCTTTCCTGCGTTATCCCCTGAT
TCTGTGGATAACCGTATTACCGCCTTTGAGTGAGCTGATACCGCTCGCCGCAGCCGAACGACCGAGCGCA
GCGAGTCAGTGAGCGAGGAAGCGGAAGAGCGCCCAATACGCAAACCGCCTCTCCCCGCGCGTTGGCCGAT
TCATTAATGCAGCTGGCACGACAGGTTTCCCGACTGGAAAGCGGGCAGTGAGCGCAACGCAATTAATGTG
AGTTAGCTCACTCATTAGGCACCCCAGGCTTTACACTTTATGCTTCCGGCTCGTATGTTGTGTGGAATTG
TGAGCGGATAACAATTTCACACAGGAAACAGCTATGACCATGATTACGCCAAGCGCGCAATTAACCCTCA
CTAAAGGGAACAAAAGCTGGAGCTGCAAGC
Features (pLannotate 1.2.2; 31 found; start..end, strand, type, name):
      5..231     +  promoter       RSV promoter: Rous sarcoma virus enhancer/promoter
    232..412     +  LTR            5' LTR (truncated): truncated 5' long terminal repeat (LTR) from HIV-1
    459..584     +  misc_feature   HIV-1 Ψ: packaging signal of human immunodeficiency virus type 1
    568..931     +  CDS            HIV-1 gag (fragment): gag protein from human immunodeficiency virus 1; gag
   1077..1310    +  misc_feature   RRE: The Rev response element (RRE) of HIV-1 allows for Rev-dependent mRNA export from the nucleus to the cytoplasm.
   1687..1713    +  CDS            Rev (fragment): human immunodeficiency virus 1 (HIV-1) Rev protein; rev; enhances nuclear export of unspliced and incompletely spliced viral mRNAs
   1720..1743    +  promoter       SV40 promoter (fragment): SV40 early promoter
   1744..1815    +  promoter       SV40 promoter (fragment): SV40 enhancer and early promoter
   1839..1974    +  rep_origin     SV40 ori: SV40 origin of replication
   2020..2616    +  CDS            PuroR (fragment): puromycin N-acetyltransferase; pac from Streptomyces; confers resistance to puromycin
   2665..2782    +  misc_feature   cPPT/CTS: central polypurine tract and central termination sequence of HIV-1
   2847..2913    +  CDS            small t antigen (fragment): SV40 (simian virus 40) small t antigen
   2920..4098    +  promoter       EF-1α promoter: strong constitutive promoter for human elongation factor EF-1α
   4115..6016    +  CDS            GATAD2A: P66A_HUMAN - Experimental evidence at protein level: Swiss-Prot protein existence level 1. Transcriptional repressor. Enhances MBD2-mediated repression. Efficient repression requires the presence of GATAD2B. From Homo sapiens (Human).
   6032..6085    +  promoter       U6 promoter (fragment): RNA polymerase III promoter for human U6 snRNA
   6127..6715    +  misc_feature   WPRE: woodchuck hepatitis virus posttranscriptional regulatory element
   6766..6785    +  misc_feature   cPPT/CTS (fragment): central polypurine tract and central termination sequence of HIV-1
   6787..7020    +  LTR            3' LTR (ΔU3): self-inactivating 3' long terminal repeat (LTR) from HIV-1
   7098..7219    +  polyA_signal   SV40 poly(A) signal: SV40 polyadenylation signal
   7259..7394    +  rep_origin     SV40 ori: SV40 origin of replication
   7415..7433    -  promoter       T7 promoter: promoter for bacteriophage T7 RNA polymerase
   7441..7596    +  CDS            lacZα (fragment): LacZα fragment of β-galactosidase; lacZ fragment
   7601..8029    +  rep_origin     f1 ori (sequence partly withheld): f1 bacteriophage origin of replication; arrow indicates direction of (+) strand synthesis
   8082..8186    +  promoter       AmpR promoter: bla
   8187..9047    +  CDS            AmpR: β-lactamase; bla; confers resistance to ampicillin, carbenicillin, and related antibiotics
   9218..9806    +  rep_origin     ori: high-copy-number ColE1/pMB1/pBR322/pUC origin of replication
   9989..10081   +  CDS            lacI (fragment): lac repressor; lacI; The lac repressor binds to the lac operator to inhibit transcription in E. coli. This inhibition can be relieved by adding lactose or isopropyl-β-D-thiogalactopyranoside (IPTG).
  10094..10115   +  protein_bind   CAP binding site: CAP binding activates transcription in the presence of cAMP. E. coli catabolite activator protein
  10130..10160   +  promoter       lac promoter: promoter for the E. coli lac operon
  10168..10184   +  protein_bind   lac operator: The lac repressor binds to the lac operator to inhibit transcription in E. coli. This inhibition can be relieved by adding lactose or isopropyl-β-D-thiogalactopyranoside (IPTG). lac repressor encoded by lacI
  10229..10247   +  promoter       T3 promoter: promoter for bacteriophage T3 RNA polymerase
