[The description below was written by a language model from this plasmid's Addgene catalogue record and pLannotate feature annotations shown in this document.]
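Description:
TFORF2012 is a third-generation-style, self-inactivating lentiviral expression plasmid built on the pLX_TRC317 backbone, and it belongs to a barcoded collection of transcription factor ORFs for pooled overexpression screens. It carries the human GATAD2A (p66alpha) coding sequence, a transcriptional repressor that enhances MBD2-mediated repression. The ORF portion was made by gene synthesis. In bacteria the plasmid is maintained through a high-copy ColE1/pUC-type origin with ampicillin resistance (AmpR), and an f1 origin is also present. The depositor warns that recombination can occur, as is common for LTR-containing plasmids, and advises screening several small colonies.

The viral genome is transcribed from an RSV promoter fused to a truncated HIV-1 5' LTR. This is followed by the Ψ packaging signal with a gag fragment and by the RRE for Rev-dependent nuclear export. The genome ends in a ΔU3 3' LTR that inactivates the LTR promoter after integration, with an SV40 poly(A) signal downstream. Two expression units sit between the LTRs. An SV40 early promoter drives puromycin N-acetyltransferase for selection of transduced mammalian cells. After a cPPT/CTS element, the EF-1α promoter drives constitutive expression of GATAD2A, and a WPRE downstream enhances transcript stability and expression.

The catalogue entry describes a unique 24-bp barcode that identifies the ORF in pooled screens, but the feature table does not annotate it. Its position is therefore not stated, although a short unannotated stretch and a small U6-like fragment lie between the ORF and the WPRE. The construct is used to make lentivirus for stable transcription factor overexpression, for example in directed differentiation screens.
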