Addgene plasmid #142308: TFORF2012
Purpose: Lentiviral vector for overexpressing transcription factor ORFs with unique 24-bp barcodes. Barcodes facilitate identification of transcription factors in pooled screens.
Depositing lab: Feng Zhang. Depositing organization: Broad Institute. Publication: A transcription factor atlas of directed differentiation. Joung J, Ma S, Tay T, Geiger-Schuller KR, Kirchgatterer PC, Verdine VK, Guo B, Arias-Garcia MA, Allen WE, Singh A, Kuksenko O, Abudayyeh OO, Gootenberg JS, Fu Z, Macrae RK, Buenrostro JD, Regev A, Zhang F. Cell. 2023 Jan 5;186(1):209-229.e26. doi: 10.1016/j.cell.2022.11.026. PubMed 36608654.
Backbone
  Vector backbone: pLX_TRC317
  Backbone manufacturer: Broad Institute Genetic Perturbation Platform
  Backbone size w/o insert (bp): 8264
  Vector type: Mammalian Expression, Lentiviral
  Selectable markers: Puromycin
Growth in bacteria
  Bacterial resistance: Ampicillin, 100 μg/mL
  Growth temperature: 30°C
  Growth strain: NEB Stable
  Copy number: High Copy
Gene/Insert
  Gene/Insert name: GATAD2A
  Species: H. sapiens (human)
  Insert size (bp): 2006
  Entrez Gene: GATAD2A (a.k.a. p66alpha)
  Promoter: EF1a
  Cloning method: Unknown
  Sequencing primers: 5′ GGGTGGAGACTGAAGTTAGGCCAG; 3′ CACATAGCGTAAAAGGAGCAACATAG
Terms and licenses: Academic/Nonprofit Terms; Industry Terms: Not Available to Industry
Depositor comments: XM_011528105,NM_001300946,ENST00000404158 . The transcription factor ORF portion of this plasmid was synthesized by Genewiz. Please test multiple small colonies in case of plasmid recombination. To make this collection available in a timely manner, a portion of this collection was not fully sequenced by Addgene. If an Addgene verified full plasmid sequence is not available, please contact us prior to placing an order to request the full sequence.
How to cite: TFORF2012 was a gift from Feng Zhang (Addgene plasmid # 142308 ; http://n2t.net/addgene:142308 ; RRID:Addgene_142308)
