>Addgene plasmid #142308 | TFORF2012 | depositor partial sequence | sequence record 279062 | Insert
ACCGCCACCATGACCGAAGAAGCATGCCGAACACGGAGTCAGAAACGAGCGCTTGAACGGGACCCAACAG
AGGACGATGTGGAGAGCAAGAAAATAAAAATGGAGAGAGGATTGTTGGCTTCAGATTTAAACACTGACGG
AGACATGAGGGTGACACCTGAGCCGGGAGCAGGTCCAACCCAAGGATTGCTGAGGGCAACAGAGGCCACG
GCCATGGCCATGGGCAGAGGCGAAGGGCTGGTGGGCGATGGGCCCGTGGACATGCGCACCTCACACAGTG
ACATGAAGTCCGAGAGGAGACCCCCCTCACCTGACGTGATTGTGCTCTCCGACAACGAGCAGCCCTCGAG
CCCGAGAGTGAATGGGCTGACCACGGTGGCCTTGAAGGAGACTAGCACCGAGGCCCTCATGAAAAGCAGT
CCTGAAGAACGAGAAAGGATGATCAAGCAGCTGAAGGAAGAATTGAGGTTAGAAGAAGCAAAACTCGTGT
TGTTGAAAAAGTTGCGGCAGAGTCAAATACAAAAGGAAGCCACCGCCCAGAAGCCCACAGGTTCTGTTGG
GAGCACCGTGACCACCCCTCCCCCGCTTGTTCGGGGCACTCAGAACATTCCTGCTGGCAAGCCATCACTC
CAGACCTCTTCAGCTCGGATGCCCGGCAGTGTCATACCCCCGCCCCTGGTCCGAGGTGGGCAGCAGGCGT
CCTCGAAGCTGGGGCCACAGGCGAGCTCACAGGTCGTCATGCCCCCACTCGTCAGGGGGGCTCAGCAAAT
CCACAGCATTAGGCAACATTCCAGCACAGGGCCACCGCCCCTCCTCCTGGCCCCCCGGGCGTCGGTGCCC
AGTGTGCAGATTCAGGGACAGAGGATCATCCAGCAGGGCCTCATCCGCGTCGCCAATGTTCCCAACACCA
GCCTGCTCGTCAACATCCCACAGCCCACCCCAGCATCACTGAAGGGGACAACAGCCACCTCCGCTCAGGC
CAACTCCACCCCCACTAGTGTGGCCTCTGTGGTCACCTCTGCCGAGTCTCCAGCAAGCCGACAGGCGGCC
GCCAAGCTGGCGCTGCGCAAACAGCTGGAGAAGACGCTACTCGAGATCCCCCCACCCAAGCCCCCAGCCC
CAGAGATGAACTTCCTGCCCAGCGCCGCCAACAACGAGTTCATCTACCTGGTCGGCCTGGAGGAGGTGGT
GCAGAACCTACTGGAGACACAAGCAGGCAGGATGTCGGCCGCCACTGTGCTGTCCCGGGAGCCCTACATG
TGTGCACAGTGCAAGACGGACTTCACGTGCCGCTGGCGGGAGGAGAAGAGCGGCGCCATCATGTGTGAGA
ACTGCATGACAACCAACCAGAAGAAGGCGCTCAAGGTGGAGCACACCAGCCGGCTGAAGGCCGCCTTTGT
GAAGGCGCTGCAGCAGGAACAGGAGATTGAGCAGCGGCTCCTGCAGCAGGGCACGGCCCCTGCACAGGCC
AAGGCCGAGCCCACCGCTGCCCCACACCCCGTGCTGAAGCAGGTCATAAAACCCCGGCGTAAGTTGGCGT
TCCGCTCAGGAGAGGCCCGCGACTGGAGTAACGGGGCTGTGCTACAGGCCTCCAGCCAGCTGTCCCGGGG
TTCGGCCACGACGCCCCGAGGTGTCCTGCACACGTTCAGTCCGTCACCCAAACTGCAGAACTCAGCCTCG
GCCACAGCCCTGGTCAGCAGGACCGGCAGACATTCTGAGAGAACCGTGAGCGCCGGCAAGGGCAGCGCCA
CCTCCAACTGGAAGAAGACGCCCCTCAGCACAGGCGGGACCCTTGCGTTTGTCAGCCCAAGCCTGGCGGT
GCACAAGAGCTCCTCGGCCGTGGACCGCCAGCGAGAGTACCTCCTGGACATGATCCCACCCCGCTCCATC
CCCCAGTCAGCCACGTGGAAATAGTAATGAACTAGTCCGTAACTTGAAAGTATTTCGATTTCTTGGCTTT
ATATATCTTGTGGAAAGGACGACGTCGCCCATGTACAAGCTTTGCG
