>Addgene plasmid #142308 | TFORF2012 | depositor partial sequence | sequence record 279063 | Barcode
CGTCGCCCATGTACAAGCTTTGCG
